Addgene plasmid #203652: pUBC-SV40NLS-PfV-Sapphire-IRES-H2B-mCherry
Purpose: Mammalian lentiviral vector for the expression of the Sapphire-tagged nuclear localizing 40nm nucGEMs under the UBC promoter, with a secondary translation initiation site for H2B-mCherry expression.
Depositing lab: Liam Holt. Depositing organization: NYU Grossman School of Medicine. Publication: nucGEMs probe the biophysical properties of the nucleoplasm. Shu T et al.. bioRxiv 2022 10.1101/2021.11.18.469159.
Backbone
  Vector backbone: pLVX
  Vector type: Lentiviral
Growth in bacteria
  Bacterial resistance: Ampicillin, 100 μg/mL
  Growth temperature: 37°C
  Growth strain: NEB Stable
  Copy number: High Copy
Gene/Insert
  Gene/Insert name: PfV
  Species: Pyrococcus furiosus
  Tag / fusion protein: Sapphire-IRES-H2B-mCherry (C terminal on insert)
  Cloning method: Gibson Cloning
Terms and licenses: Academic/Nonprofit Terms; Industry Terms: Not Available to Industry
Depositor comments: Please visit https://doi.org/10.1101/2021.11.18.469159 for bioRxiv preprint.
How to cite: pUBC-SV40NLS-PfV-Sapphire-IRES-H2B-mCherry was a gift from Liam Holt (Addgene plasmid # 203652 ; http://n2t.net/addgene:203652 ; RRID:Addgene_203652)
