[The description below was written by a language model from this plasmid's Addgene catalogue record and pLannotate feature annotations shown in this document.]
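Description:
pUBC-SV40NLS-PfV-Sapphire-IRES-H2B-mCherry is an HIV-1-based lentiviral transfer plasmid of about 11 kb built on the pLVX backbone for gene delivery into mammalian cells. It is maintained in E. coli through a high-copy ColE1/pUC-type origin and a β-lactamase (AmpR) cassette conferring ampicillin resistance. No mammalian drug-selection marker is annotated, so transduced cells would be recognised by fluorescence. The viral portion carries the usual cis elements. These are two LTR regions flanking the cassette (both annotated as truncated LTRs, each with adjacent nef-derived sequence), the Ψ packaging signal with a gag fragment, the RRE for Rev-dependent RNA export, the cPPT/CTS, and a WPRE downstream of the payload to enhance transcript expression.

The human ubiquitin C promoter drives a single bicistronic transcript. The first open reading frame begins with an SV40 large T antigen nuclear localization signal fused to PfV, a protein from Pyrococcus furiosus, with the long-Stokes-shift GFP variant Sapphire at its C terminus. The PfV coding region itself was not annotated by the feature caller but corresponds to the gap between the NLS and Sapphire. According to the record, this fusion forms 40 nm nuclear genetically encoded multimeric nanoparticles (nucGEMs). An EMCV IRES then allows independent translation of human histone H2B (annotated as H2BC3) fused to mCherry, which labels chromatin in red. The construct is intended for stable expression of fluorescent tracer particles in the nucleus, used to probe the biophysical properties of the nucleoplasm, with the H2B-mCherry signal marking the nucleus and chromatin in the same cells.
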