Features (pLannotate 1.2.2; 24 found; start..end, strand, type, name):
    377..634     +  LTR            5' LTR (truncated): truncated 5' long terminal repeat (LTR) from HIV-1
    681..806     +  misc_feature   HIV-1 Ψ: packaging signal of human immunodeficiency virus type 1
    790..1128    +  CDS            HIV-1 gag (fragment): gag protein from human immunodeficiency virus 1; gag
   1303..1536    +  misc_feature   RRE: The Rev response element (RRE) of HIV-1 allows for Rev-dependent mRNA export from the nucleus to the cytoplasm.
   1913..2013    +  CDS            Rev (fragment): human immunodeficiency virus 1 (HIV-1) Rev protein; rev; enhances nuclear export of unspliced and incompletely spliced viral mRNAs
   2028..2143    +  misc_feature   cPPT/CTS: central polypurine tract and central termination sequence of HIV-1 (lacking the first T)
   2189..3400    +  promoter       UbC promoter: human ubiquitin C promoter
   3422..3441    +  CDS            SV40 NLS (fragment): nuclear localization signal of SV40 (simian virus 40) large T antigen
   4529..5242    +  CDS            Sapphire: Sapphire is a basic (constitutively fluorescent) long stokes shift fluorescent protein published in 1998, derived from Aequorea victoria. It is reported to be a rapidly-maturing weak dimer with low acid sensitivity.
   5254..5826    +  misc_feature   IRES: internal ribosome entry site (IRES) of the encephalomyocarditis virus (EMCV)
   5842..6219    +  CDS            H2BC3: H2B1B_HUMAN - Also known as H2BFF, HIST1H2BB Experimental evidence at protein level: Swiss-Prot protein existence level 1. Core component of nucleosome. Nucleosomes wrap and compact DNA into chromatin, limiting DNA accessibility to the cellular machineries which require DNA as a template. Histones thereby play a central role in transcription regulation, DNA repair, DNA replication and chromosomal stability. DNA accessibility is regulated via a complex set of post-translational modifications of histones, also called histone code, and nucleosome remodeling. From Homo sapiens (Human).
   6238..6945    +  CDS            mCherry: mCherry is a basic (constitutively fluorescent) red fluorescent protein published in 2004, derived from Discosoma sp.. It is reported to be a very rapidly-maturing monomer with low acid sensitivity.
   6962..7550    +  misc_feature   WPRE: woodchuck hepatitis virus posttranscriptional regulatory element
   7567..8085    +  CDS            nef (fragment): NEF_HV1BR - Experimental evidence at protein level: Swiss-Prot protein existence level 1. Extracellular Nef protein targets CD4(+) T-lymphocytes for apoptosis by interacting with CXCR4 surface receptors (PubMed:14990729). From Human immunodeficiency virus type 1 group M subtype B (isolate BRU/LAI) (HIV-1).
   8133..8390    +  LTR            5' LTR (truncated): truncated 5' long terminal repeat (LTR) from HIV-1
   8540..8562    -  protein_bind   lac operator (fragment): The lac repressor binds to the lac operator to inhibit transcription in E. coli. This inhibition can be relieved by adding lactose or isopropyl-β-D-thiogalactopyranoside (IPTG). lac repressor encoded by lacI
   8566..8596    -  promoter       lac promoter: promoter for the E. coli lac operon
   8611..8632    -  protein_bind   CAP binding site: CAP binding activates transcription in the presence of cAMP. E. coli catabolite activator protein
   8645..8737    -  CDS            lacI (fragment): lac repressor; lacI; The lac repressor binds to the lac operator to inhibit transcription in E. coli. This inhibition can be relieved by adding lactose or isopropyl-β-D-thiogalactopyranoside (IPTG).
   8920..9508    -  rep_origin     ori: high-copy-number ColE1/pMB1/pBR322/pUC origin of replication
   9679..10539   -  CDS            AmpR: β-lactamase; bla; confers resistance to ampicillin, carbenicillin, and related antibiotics
  10540..10644   -  promoter       AmpR promoter: bla
  10692..10826   +  polyA_signal   SV40 poly(A) signal: SV40 polyadenylation signal
  10993..329     +  CDS            nef (fragment) (across the origin): NEF_HV1BR - Experimental evidence at protein level: Swiss-Prot protein existence level 1. Extracellular Nef protein targets CD4(+) T-lymphocytes for apoptosis by interacting with CXCR4 surface receptors (PubMed:14990729). From Human immunodeficiency virus type 1 group M subtype B (isolate BRU/LAI) (HIV-1).
>Addgene plasmid #203652 | pUBC-SV40NLS-PfV-Sapphire-IRES-H2B-mCherry | addgene full sequence | sequence record 402483 | Addgene NGS Result
TGGAAGGGCTAATTCACTCCCAAAGAAGACAAGATATCCTTGATCTGTGGATCTACCACACACAAGGCTA
CTTCCCTGATTAGCAGAACTACACACCAGGGCCAGGGGTCAGATATCCACTGACCTTTGGATGGTGCTAC
AAGCTAGTACCAGTTGAGCCAGATAAGGTAGAAGAGGCCAATAAAGGAGAGAACACCAGCTTGTTACACC
CTGTGAGCCTGCATGGGATGGATGACCCGGAGAGAGAAGTGTTAGAGTGGAGGTTTGACAGCCGCCTAGC
ATTTCATCACGTGGCCCGAGAGCTGCATCCGGAGTACTTCAAGAACTGCTGATATCGAGCTTGCTACAAG
GGACTTTCCGCTGGGGACTTTCCAGGGAGGCGTGGCCTGGGCGGGACTGGGGAGTGGCGAGCCCTCAGAT
CCTGCATATAAGCAGCTGCTTTTTGCCTGTACTGGGTCTCTCTGGTTAGACCAGATCTGAGCCTGGGAGC
TCTCTGGCTAACTAGGGAACCCACTGCTTAAGCCTCAATAAAGCTTGCCTTGAGTGCTTCAAGTAGTGTG
TGCCCGTCTGTTGTGTGACTCTGGTAACTAGAGATCCCTCAGACCCTTTTAGTCAGTGTGGAAAATCTCT
AGCAGTGGCGCCCGAACAGGGACTTGAAAGCGAAAGGGAAACCAGAGGAGCTCTCTCGACGCAGGACTCG
GCTTGCTGAAGCGCGCACGGCAAGAGGCGAGGGGCGGCGACTGGTGAGTACGCCAAAAATTTTGACTAGC
GGAGGCTAGAAGGAGAGAGATGGGTGCGAGAGCGTCAGTATTAAGCGGGGGAGAATTAGATCGCGATGGG
AAAAAATTCGGTTAAGGCCAGGGGGAAAGAAAAAATATAAATTAAAACATATAGTATGGGCAAGCAGGGA
GCTAGAACGATTCGCAGTTAATCCTGGCCTGTTAGAAACATCAGAAGGCTGTAGACAAATACTGGGACAG
CTACAACCATCCCTTCAGACAGGATCAGAAGAACTTAGATCATTATATAATACAGTAGCAACCCTCTATT
GTGTGCATCAAAGGATAGAGATAAAAGACACCAAGGAAGCTTTAGACAAGATAGAGGAAGAGCAAAACAA
AAGTAAGACCACCGCACAGCAAGCGGCCGGCCGCTGATCTTCAGACCTGGAGGAGGAGATATGAGGGACA
ATTGGAGAAGTGAATTATATAAATATAAAGTAGTAAAAATTGAACCATTAGGAGTAGCACCCACCAAGGC
AAAGAGAAGAGTGGTGCAGAGAGAAAAAAGAGCAGTGGGAATAGGAGCTTTGTTCCTTGGGTTCTTGGGA
GCAGCAGGAAGCACTATGGGCGCAGCGTCAATGACGCTGACGGTACAGGCCAGACAATTATTGTCTGGTA
TAGTGCAGCAGCAGAACAATTTGCTGAGGGCTATTGAGGCGCAACAGCATCTGTTGCAACTCACAGTCTG
GGGCATCAAGCAGCTCCAGGCAAGAATCCTGGCTGTGGAAAGATACCTAAAGGATCAACAGCTCCTGGGG
ATTTGGGGTTGCTCTGGAAAACTCATTTGCACCACTGCTGTGCCTTGGAATGCTAGTTGGAGTAATAAAT
CTCTGGAACAGATTTGGAATCACACGACCTGGATGGAGTGGGACAGAGAAATTAACAATTACACAAGCTT
AATACACTCCTTAATTGAAGAATCGCAAAACCAGCAAGAAAAGAATGAACAAGAATTATTGGAATTAGAT
AAATGGGCAAGTTTGTGGAATTGGTTTAACATAACAAATTGGCTGTGGTATATAAAATTATTCATAATGA
TAGTAGGAGGCTTGGTAGGTTTAAGAATAGTTTTTGCTGTACTTTCTATAGTGAATAGAGTTAGGCAGGG
ATATTCACCATTATCGTTTCAGACCCACCTCCCAACCCCGAGGGGACCCGACAGGCCCGAAGGAATAGAA
GAAGAAGGTGGAGAGAGAGACAGAGACAGATCCATTCGATTAGTGAACGGATCTCGACGGTATCGCCTTT
AAAAGAAAAGGGGGGATTGGGGGGTACAGTGCAGGGGAAAGAATAGTAGACATAATAGCAACAGACATAC
AAACTAAAGAATTACAAAAACAAATTACAAAAATTCAAAATTTTCGGGTTTATTACAGGGACAGCAGAGA
TCCAGTTTATTTAATTAAGGCCTCCGCGCCGGGTTTTGGCGCCTCCCGCGGGCGCCCCCCTCCTCACGGC
GAGCGCTGCCACGTCAGACGAAGGGCGCAGCGAGCGTCCTGATCCTTCCGCCCGGACGCTCAGGACAGCG
GCCCGCTGCTCATAAGACTCGGCCTTAGAACCCCAGTATCAGCAGAAGGACATTTTAGGACGGGACTTGG
GTGACTCTAGGGCACTGGTTTTCTTTCCAGAGAGCGGAACAGGCGAGGAAAAGTAGTCCCTTCTCGGCGA
TTCTGCGGAGGGATCTCCGTGGGGCGGTGAACGCCGATGATTATATAAGGACGCGCCGGGTGTGGCACAG
CTAGTTCCGTCGCAGCCGGGATTTGGGTCGCGGTTCTTGTTTGTGGATCGCTGTGATCGTCACTTGGTGA
GTAGCGGGCTGCTGGGCTGGCCGGGGCTTTCGTGGCCGCCGGGCCGCTCGGTGGGACGGAAGCGTGTGGA
GAGACCGCCAAGGGCTGTAGTCTGGGTCCGCGAGCAAGGTTGCCCTGAACTGGGGGTTGGGGGGAGCGCA
GCAAAATGGCGGCTGTTCCCGAGTCTTGAATGGAAGACGCTTGTGAGGCGGGCTGTGAGGTCGTTGAAAC
AAGGTGGGGGGCATGGTGGGCGGCAAGAACCCAAGGTCTTGAGGCCTTCGCTAATGCGGGAAAGCTCTTA
TTCGGGTGAGATGGGCTGGGGCACCATCTGGGGACCCTGACGTGAAGTTTGTCACTGACTGGAGAACTCG
GTTTGTCGTCTGTTGCGGGGGCGGCAGTTATGGCGGTGCCGTTGGGCAGTGCACCCGTACCTTTGGGAGC
GCGCGCCCTCGTCGTGTCGTGACGTCACCCGTTCTGTTGGCTTATAATGCAGGGTGGGGCCACCTGCCGG
TAGGTGTGCGGTAGGCTTTTCTCCGTCGCAGGACGCAGGGTTCGGGCCTAGGGTAGGCTCTCCTGAATCG
ACAGGCGCCGGACCTCTGGTGAGGGGAGGGATAAGTGAGGCGTCAGTTTCTTTGGTCGGTTTTATGTACC
TATCTTCTTAAGTAGCTGAAGCTCCGGTTTTGAACTATGCGCTCGGGGTTGGCGAGTGTGTTTTGTGAAG
TTTTTTAGGCACCTTTTGAAATGTAATCATTTGGGTCAATATGTAATTTTCAGTGTTAGACTAGTAAATT
GTCCGCTAAATTCTGGCCGTTTTTGGCTTTTTTGTTAGACGAATTCGCCACCATGTCTAGACCAAAAAAG
AAGAGAAAGGTCTCTAGACTCTCTATCAACCCGACATTGATAAACCGGGACAAACCGTATACTAAAGAAG
AACTTATGGAAATCCTGCGGCTGGCAATCATTGCTGAGTTGGACGCGATCAACCTCTATGAACAGATGGC
ACGGTATTCTGAAGATGAGAACGTAAGGAAGATTCTCCTTGACGTCGCTCGGGAGGAGAAGGCGCACGTG
GGTGAGTTTATGGCACTCCTTCTTAACCTTGACCCTGAGCAAGTGACTGAGTTGAAAGGCGGCTTCGAAG
AGGTAAAAGAACTGACAGGCATTGAAGCCCATATTAACGATAATAAAAAAGAAGAGTCCAACGTCGAATA
TTTTGAAAAACTCCGCTCCGCTCTGTTGGATGGAGTAAATAAGGGGAGGAGTCTCCTTAAGCATCTGCCA
GTTACACGCATAGAAGGGCAGTCCTTTCGAGTAGACATTATTAAATTTGAGGATGGGGTGCGCGTCGTTA
AACAGGAATACAAGCCCATTCCACTTCTCAAAAAGAAATTTTACGTAGGAATTAGAGAACTGAATGATGG
TACGTACGACGTTTCTATTGCCACGAAGGCAGGTGAATTGTTGGTTAAGGACGAGGAAAGCCTTGTGATA
AGAGAAATCCTGTCAACTGAAGGGATAAAGAAAATGAAGTTGAGTAGCTGGGACAATCCCGAGGAGGCGC
TGAATGATCTTATGAATGCCCTTCAGGAAGCCTCTAATGCTTCCGCTGGACCTTTCGGTCTGATAATTAA
TCCAAAGAGATACGCGAAACTTCTTAAAATCTATGAGAAATCAGGAAAAATGTTGGTAGAAGTGCTGAAA
GAAATTTTTCGGGGTGGCATCATAGTCACACTGAACATAGATGAAAACAAGGTTATTATTTTTGCAAATA
CTCCAGCGGTGCTTGACGTAGTTGTTGGGCAGGACGTAACGCTCCAGGAATTGGGACCTGAGGGGGACGA
CGTGGCCTTTTTGGTGTCAGAAGCCATCGGCATCCGAATAAAGAACCCCGAAGCGATTGTTGTCCTCGAA
TGGTCAGGGTCAGGTTCTGGCTCAGGTAGCGGGAGTGGGCGGCCGCTGATGTCTAAGGGGGAGGAGCTTT
TCACAGGTGTAGTACCTATTCTTGTTGAATTGGATGGCGATGTCAATGGACACAAATTCTCCGTCTCAGG
GGAGGGAGAGGGAGACGCTACCTATGGAAAGTTGACTCTCAAATTCATCTGCACAACGGGTAAGTTGCCG
GTCCCTTGGCCGACACTCGTTACTACGTTCAGCTATGGAGTACAGTGTTTCGCGCGCTACCCCGACCATA
TGAAACAACACGACTTTTTCAAATCCGCAATGCCCGAGGGATACGTTCAGGAACGGACTATTTTCTTTAA
AGACGACGGTAATTACAAAACACGCGCCGAAGTTAAGTTCGAAGGAGATACTTTGGTTAACCGAATAGAG
CTGAAAGGCATTGATTTCAAAGAGGACGGGAACATCCTGGGTCATAAACTTGAGTATAATTTTAATTCCC
ACAACGTGTATATAATGGCAGATAAACAGAAGAATGGCATCAAGGTTAACTTCAAGATTCGGCACAATAT
TGAAGACGGTAGTGTACAGCTGGCTGACCACTATCAGCAGAATACGCCAATTGGTGATGGGCCCGTCTTG
TTGCCAGATAATCACTACCTCTCAATCCAGAGTGCCCTTAGTAAAGATCCAAACGAAAAGCGGGACCACA
TGGTTTTGTTGGAGTTTGTCACAGCTGCTGGGATTACCCACGGGATAGACGAGTTGTATAAATGACTCGA
GCGCCCCTCTCCCTCCCCCCCCCCTAACGTTACTGGCCGAAGCCGCTTGGAATAAGGCCGGTGTGCGTTT
GTCTATATGTTATTTTCCACCATATTGCCGTCTTTTGGCAATGTGAGGGCCCGGAAACCTGGCCCTGTCT
TCTTGACGAGCATTCCTAGGGGTCTTTCCCCTCTCGCCAAAGGAATGCAAGGTCTGTTGAATGTCGTGAA
GGAAGCAGTTCCTCTGGAAGCTTCTTGAAGACAAACAACGTCTGTAGCGACCCTTTGCAGGCAGCGGAAC
CCCCCACCTGGCGACAGGTGCCTCTGCGGCCAAAAGCCACGTGTATAAGATACACCTGCAAAGGCGGCAC
AACCCCAGTGCCACGTTGTGAGTTGGATAGTTGTGGAAAGAGTCAAATGGCTCACCTCAAGCGTATTCAA
CAAGGGGCTGAAGGATGCCCAGAAGGTACCCCATTGTATGGGATCTGATCTGGGGCCTCGGTGCACATGC
TTTACATGTGTTTAGTCGAGGTTAAAAAACGTCTAGGCCCCCCGAACCACGGGGACGTGGTTTTCCTTTG
AAAAACACGATGATAAGCCTGCAGGGCCACCATGCCTGAACCCTCTAAGTCTGCTCCAGCCCCTAAAAAG
GGTTCTAAGAAGGCTATCACTAAGGCGCAGAAGAAGGATGGTAAGAAGCGTAAGCGCAGCCGCAAGGAGA
GCTATTCTATCTATGTGTACAAGGTTCTGAAGCAGGTCCACCCCGACACCGGCATCTCATCCAAGGCCAT
GGGGATCATGAACTCCTTCGTCAACGACATCTTCGAGCGCATCGCGGGCGAGGCTTCTCGCCTGGCTCAC
TACAATAAGCGCTCGACCATCACCTCCAGGGAGATTCAGACGGCTGTGCGCCTGCTGCTGCCTGGGGAGC
TGGCTAAGCATGCTGTGTCCGAGGGCACTAAGGCAGTTACCAAGTACACTAGCTCTAAGGATCCACCAGT
CGCCACCATGGTGAGCAAGGGCGAGGAGGATAACATGGCCATCATCAAGGAGTTCATGCGCTTCAAGGTG
CACATGGAGGGCTCCGTGAACGGCCACGAGTTCGAGATCGAGGGCGAGGGCGAGGGCCGCCCCTACGAGG
GCACCCAGACCGCCAAGCTGAAGGTGACCAAGGGTGGCCCCCTGCCCTTCGCCTGGGACATCCTGTCCCC
TCAGTTCATGTACGGCTCCAAGGCCTACGTGAAGCACCCCGCCGACATCCCCGACTACTTGAAGCTGTCC
TTCCCCGAGGGCTTCAAGTGGGAGCGCGTGATGAACTTCGAGGACGGCGGCGTGGTGACCGTGACCCAGG
ACTCCTCCCTGCAAGACGGCGAGTTCATCTACAAGGTGAAGCTGCGCGGCACCAACTTCCCCTCCGACGG
CCCCGTAATGCAGAAGAAGACCATGGGCTGGGAGGCCTCCTCCGAGCGGATGTACCCCGAGGACGGCGCC
CTGAAGGGCGAGATCAAGCAGAGGCTGAAGCTGAAGGACGGCGGCCACTACGACGCTGAGGTCAAGACCA
CCTACAAGGCCAAGAAGCCCGTGCAGCTGCCCGGCGCCTACAACGTCAACATCAAGTTGGACATCACCTC
CCACAACGAGGACTACACCATCGTGGAACAGTACGAACGCGCCGAGGGCCGCCACTCCACCGGCGGCATG
GACGAGCTGTACAAGTAAACGCGTCTGGAACAATCAACCTCTGGATTACAAAATTTGTGAAAGATTGACT
GGTATTCTTAACTATGTTGCTCCTTTTACGCTATGTGGATACGCTGCTTTAATGCCTTTGTATCATGCTA
TTGCTTCCCGTATGGCTTTCATTTTCTCCTCCTTGTATAAATCCTGGTTGCTGTCTCTTTATGAGGAGTT
GTGGCCCGTTGTCAGGCAACGTGGCGTGGTGTGCACTGTGTTTGCTGACGCAACCCCCACTGGTTGGGGC
ATTGCCACCACCTGTCAGCTCCTTTCCGGGACTTTCGCTTTCCCCCTCCCTATTGCCACGGCGGAACTCA
TCGCCGCCTGCCTTGCCCGCTGCTGGACAGGGGCTCGGCTGTTGGGCACTGACAATTCCGTGGTGTTGTC
GGGGAAGCTGACGTCCTTTCCATGGCTGCTCGCCTGTGTTGCCACCTGGATTCTGCGCGGGACGTCCTTC
TGCTACGTCCCTTCGGCCCTCAATCCAGCGGACCTTCCTTCCCGCGGCCTGCTGCCGGCTCTGCGGCCTC
TTCCGCGTCTTCGCCTTCGCCCTCAGACGAGTCGGATCTCCCTTTGGGCCGCCTCCCCGCCTGGAATTAA
TTCTGCAGTCGAGACCTAGAAAAACATGGAGCAATCACAAGTAGCAATACAGCAGCTACCAATGCTGATT
GTGCCTGGCTAGAAGCACAAGAGGAGGAGGAGGTGGGTTTTCCAGTCACACCTCAGGTACCTTTAAGACC
AATGACTTACAAGGCAGCTGTAGATCTTAGCCACTTTTTAAAAGAAAAGAGGGGACTGGAAGGGCTAATT
CACTCCCAACGAAGACAAGATATCCTTGATCTGTGGATCTACCACACACAAGGCTACTTCCCTGATTAGC
AGAACTACACACCAGGGCCAGGGGTCAGATATCCACTGACCTTTGGATGGTGCTACAAGCTAGTACCAGT
TGAGCCAGATAAGGTAGAAGAGGCCAATAAAGGAGAGAACACCAGCTTGTTACACCCTGTGAGCCTGCAT
GGGATGGATGACCCGGAGAGAGAAGTGTTAGAGTGGAGGTTTGACAGCCGCCTAGCATTTCATCACGTGG
CCCGAGAGCTGCATCCGGAGTACTTCAAGAACTGCTGATATCGAGCTTGCTACAAGGGACTTTCCGCTGG
GGACTTTCCAGGGAGGCGTGGCCTGGGCGGGACTGGGGAGTGGCGAGCCCTCAGATCCTGCATATAAGCA
GCTGCTTTTTGCCTGTACTGGGTCTCTCTGGTTAGACCAGATCTGAGCCTGGGAGCTCTCTGGCTAACTA
GGGAACCCACTGCTTAAGCCTCAATAAAGCTTGCCTTGAGTGCTTCAAGTAGTGTGTGCCCGTCTGTTGT
GTGACTCTGGTAACTAGAGATCCCTCAGACCCTTTTAGTCAGTGTGGAAAATCTCTAGCAGTAGTAGTTC
ATGTCATCTTATTATTCAGTATTTATAACTTGCAAAGAAATGAATATCAGAGAGTGAGAGGCCTTGACAT
TGCTAGCGTTTACCGTCGACCTCTAGCTAGAGCTTGGCGTAATCATGGTCATAGCTGTTTCCTGTGTGAA
ATTGTTATCCGCTCACAATTCCACACAACATACGAGCCGGAAGCATAAAGTGTAAAGCCTGGGGTGCCTA
ATGAGTGAGCTAACTCACATTAATTGCGTTGCGCTCACTGCCCGCTTTCCAGTCGGGAAACCTGTCGTGC
CAGCTGCATTAATGAATCGGCCAACGCGCGGGGAGAGGCGGTTTGCGTATTGGGCGCTCTTCCGCTTCCT
CGCTCACTGACTCGCTGCGCTCGGTCGTTCGGCTGCGGCGAGCGGTATCAGCTCACTCAAAGGCGGTAAT
ACGGTTATCCACAGAATCAGGGGATAACGCAGGAAAGAACATGTGAGCAAAAGGCCAGCAAAAGGCCAGG
AACCGTAAAAAGGCCGCGTTGCTGGCGTTTTTCCATAGGCTCCGCCCCCCTGACGAGCATCACAAAAATC
GACGCTCAAGTCAGAGGTGGCGAAACCCGACAGGACTATAAAGATACCAGGCGTTTCCCCCTGGAAGCTC
CCTCGTGCGCTCTCCTGTTCCGACCCTGCCGCTTACCGGATACCTGTCCGCCTTTCTCCCTTCGGGAAGC
GTGGCGCTTTCTCATAGCTCACGCTGTAGGTATCTCAGTTCGGTGTAGGTCGTTCGCTCCAAGCTGGGCT
GTGTGCACGAACCCCCCGTTCAGCCCGACCGCTGCGCCTTATCCGGTAACTATCGTCTTGAGTCCAACCC
GGTAAGACACGACTTATCGCCACTGGCAGCAGCCACTGGTAACAGGATTAGCAGAGCGAGGTATGTAGGC
GGTGCTACAGAGTTCTTGAAGTGGTGGCCTAACTACGGCTACACTAGAAGAACAGTATTTGGTATCTGCG
CTCTGCTGAAGCCAGTTACCTTCGGAAAAAGAGTTGGTAGCTCTTGATCCGGCAAACAAACCACCGCTGG
TAGCGGTGGTTTTTTTGTTTGCAAGCAGCAGATTACGCGCAGAAAAAAAGGATCTCAAGAAGATCCTTTG
ATCTTTTCTACGGGGTCTGACGCTCAGTGGAACGAAAACTCACGTTAAGGGATTTTGGTCATGAGATTAT
CAAAAAGGATCTTCACCTAGATCCTTTTAAATTAAAAATGAAGTTTTAAATCAATCTAAAGTATATATGA
GTAAACTTGGTCTGACAGTTACCAATGCTTAATCAGTGAGGCACCTATCTCAGCGATCTGTCTATTTCGT
TCATCCATAGTTGCCTGACTCCCCGTCGTGTAGATAACTACGATACGGGAGGGCTTACCATCTGGCCCCA
GTGCTGCAATGATACCGCGAGACCCACGCTCACCGGCTCCAGATTTATCAGCAATAAACCAGCCAGCCGG
AAGGGCCGAGCGCAGAAGTGGTCCTGCAACTTTATCCGCCTCCATCCAGTCTATTAATTGTTGCCGGGAA
GCTAGAGTAAGTAGTTCGCCAGTTAATAGTTTGCGCAACGTTGTTGCCATTGCTACAGGCATCGTGGTGT
CACGCTCGTCGTTTGGTATGGCTTCATTCAGCTCCGGTTCCCAACGATCAAGGCGAGTTACATGATCCCC
CATGTTGTGCAAAAAAGCGGTTAGCTCCTTCGGTCCTCCGATCGTTGTCAGAAGTAAGTTGGCCGCAGTG
TTATCACTCATGGTTATGGCAGCACTGCATAATTCTCTTACTGTCATGCCATCCGTAAGATGCTTTTCTG
TGACTGGTGAGTACTCAACCAAGTCATTCTGAGAATAGTGTATGCGGCGACCGAGTTGCTCTTGCCCGGC
GTCAATACGGGATAATACCGCGCCACATAGCAGAACTTTAAAAGTGCTCATCATTGGAAAACGTTCTTCG
GGGCGAAAACTCTCAAGGATCTTACCGCTGTTGAGATCCAGTTCGATGTAACCCACTCGTGCACCCAACT
GATCTTCAGCATCTTTTACTTTCACCAGCGTTTCTGGGTGAGCAAAAACAGGAAGGCAAAATGCCGCAAA
AAAGGGAATAAGGGCGACACGGAAATGTTGAATACTCATACTCTTCCTTTTTCAATATTATTGAAGCATT
TATCAGGGTTATTGTCTCATGAGCGGATACATATTTGAATGTATTTAGAAAAATAAACAAATAGGGGTTC
CGCGCACATTTCCCCGAAAAGTGCCACCTGACGTCGACGGATCGGGAGATCAACTTGTTTATTGCAGCTT
ATAATGGTTACAAATAAAGCAATAGCATCACAAATTTCACAAATAAAGCATTTTTTTCACTGCATTCTAG
TTGTGGTTTGTCCAAACTCATCAATGTATCTTATCATGTCTGGATCAACTGGATAACTCAAGCTAACCAA
AATCATCCCAAACTTCCCACCCCATACCCTATTACCACTGCCAATTACCTGTGGTTTCATTTACTCTAAA
CCTGTGATTCCTCTGAATTATTTTCATTTTAAAGAAATTGTATTTGTTAAATATGTACTACAAACTTAGT
AGT
